Addgene plasmid #130691: pLenti-CMV-3xHA-SMCHD1-Exon1-14.47M-48-3xFLAG
Purpose: Expresses human SMCHD1Exon1-14.47M-48 with an N-terminal 3xHA tag and a C-terminal 3xFLAG tag
Depositing lab: Stephen Tapscott. Depositing organization: Fred Hutchinson Cancer Center. Publication: Identification of SMCHD1 domains for nuclear localization, homo-dimerization, and protein cleavage. Hiramuki Y, Tapscott SJ. Skelet Muscle. 2018 Aug 2;8(1):24. doi: 10.1186/s13395-018-0172-z. PubMed 30071896.
Backbone
  Vector backbone: pLenti
  Backbone size w/o insert (bp): 7866
  Vector type: Mammalian Expression
  Selectable markers: Puromycin
Growth in bacteria
  Bacterial resistance: Ampicillin, 100 μg/mL
  Growth temperature: 37°C
  Growth strain: NEB Stable
  Copy number: High Copy
Gene/Insert
  Gene/Insert name: SMCHD1 Exon1-14.47M-48
  Species: H. sapiens (human)
  Insert size (bp): 2250
  Mutation: E653_G1960del
  Entrez Gene: SMCHD1 (a.k.a. BAMS, FSHD2)
  Promoter: CMV
  Tag / fusion protein: 3xHA (N terminal on insert); 3xFLAG (C terminal on insert)
  Cloning method: Restriction Enzyme; 5′ cloning site Unknown (unknown if destroyed); 3′ cloning site Unknown (unknown if destroyed)
Terms and licenses: Academic/Nonprofit Terms; Industry Terms: Not Available to Industry
How to cite: pLenti-CMV-3xHA-SMCHD1-Exon1-14.47M-48-3xFLAG was a gift from Stephen Tapscott (Addgene plasmid # 130691 ; http://n2t.net/addgene:130691 ; RRID:Addgene_130691)
