[The description below was written by a language model from this plasmid's Addgene catalogue record and pLannotate feature annotations shown in this document.]
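Description:
pLenti-CMV-3xHA-SMCHD1-Exon1-14.47M-48-3xFLAG is a lentiviral transfer plasmid for mammalian expression of an internally deleted form of human SMCHD1. The sequenced record is about 10.1 kb. In bacteria it is maintained through a high-copy ColE1/pUC-type origin and ampicillin resistance (β-lactamase). It also carries an f1 origin and residual cloning-vector elements, including lac promoter/operator and lacZα fragments and T3 and T7 promoters. The viral portion has a third-generation layout. An RSV promoter drives a truncated HIV-1 5' LTR, followed by the Ψ packaging signal with a gag fragment, the Rev response element and a cPPT/CTS. A second truncated LTR, annotated by the software as a 5' LTR but positioned as the 3' LTR, lies downstream of the cassettes and is followed by an SV40 polyadenylation signal and SV40 origin. These elements allow the genomic RNA to be packaged when helper functions are supplied in trans, and then integrated into target cells.

The payload is driven by the CMV immediate-early enhancer/promoter. It encodes an N-terminal 3xHA tag, the SMCHD1 fragment and a C-terminal 3xFLAG tag, followed by a WPRE that enhances transcript expression. The insert is recorded as exons 1–14 joined to part of exon 47 and exon 48, with residues E653 to G1960 deleted. The feature table annotates only the N-terminal SMCHD1 portion, leaving a short unannotated stretch before the FLAG tag that may correspond to the C-terminal segment. A separate mouse PGK promoter drives puromycin N-acetyltransferase for selection of transduced or transfected cells. Tagging both termini allows each end of the protein to be detected independently. This fits the associated study, which mapped the SMCHD1 domains needed for nuclear localization, homodimerization and protein cleavage.
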