Features (pLannotate 1.2.2; 30 found; start..end, strand, type, name):
     19..135     +  misc_feature   cPPT/CTS: central polypurine tract and central termination sequence of HIV-1
    158..461     +  enhancer       CMV enhancer: human cytomegalovirus immediate early enhancer
    462..665     +  promoter       CMV promoter: human cytomegalovirus (CMV) immediate early promoter
    751..840     +  CDS            3xHA: three tandem HA epitope tags
    841..2793    +  CDS            SMCHD1 (fragment): SMHD1_HUMAN - Also known as KIAA0650 From Homo sapiens (Human).
   2929..2994    +  CDS            3xFLAG: three tandem FLAG® epitope tags, followed by an enterokinase cleavage site
   3004..3592    +  misc_feature   WPRE: woodchuck hepatitis virus posttranscriptional regulatory element
   3606..4105    +  promoter       PGK promoter: mouse phosphoglycerate kinase 1 promoter
   4126..4725    +  CDS            PuroR: puromycin N-acetyltransferase; pac from Streptomyces alboniger; confers resistance to puromycin
   4793..4930    +  CDS            nef (fragment): NEF_HV1LA - Experimental evidence at protein level: Swiss-Prot protein existence level 1. Extracellular Nef protein targets CD4(+) T-lymphocytes for apoptosis by interacting with CXCR4 surface receptors. From Human immunodeficiency virus type 1 group M subtype B (isolate Lai) (HIV-1).
   4916..5096    +  LTR            5' LTR (truncated): truncated 5' long terminal repeat (LTR) from HIV-1
   5168..5289    +  polyA_signal   SV40 poly(A) signal: SV40 polyadenylation signal
   5329..5464    +  rep_origin     SV40 ori: SV40 origin of replication
   5485..5503    -  promoter       T7 promoter: promoter for bacteriophage T7 RNA polymerase
   5511..5666    +  CDS            lacZα (fragment): LacZα fragment of β-galactosidase; lacZ fragment
   5671..6099    +  rep_origin     f1 ori (sequence partly withheld): f1 bacteriophage origin of replication; arrow indicates direction of (+) strand synthesis
   6152..6256    +  promoter       AmpR promoter: bla
   6257..7117    +  CDS            AmpR: β-lactamase; bla; confers resistance to ampicillin, carbenicillin, and related antibiotics
   7288..7876    +  rep_origin     ori: high-copy-number ColE1/pMB1/pBR322/pUC origin of replication
   8059..8151    +  CDS            lacI (fragment): lac repressor; lacI; The lac repressor binds to the lac operator to inhibit transcription in E. coli. This inhibition can be relieved by adding lactose or isopropyl-β-D-thiogalactopyranoside (IPTG).
   8164..8185    +  protein_bind   CAP binding site: CAP binding activates transcription in the presence of cAMP. E. coli catabolite activator protein
   8200..8230    +  promoter       lac promoter: promoter for the E. coli lac operon
   8238..8254    +  protein_bind   lac operator: The lac repressor binds to the lac operator to inhibit transcription in E. coli. This inhibition can be relieved by adding lactose or isopropyl-β-D-thiogalactopyranoside (IPTG). lac repressor encoded by lacI
   8299..8317    +  promoter       T3 promoter: promoter for bacteriophage T3 RNA polymerase
   8345..8571    +  promoter       RSV promoter: Rous sarcoma virus enhancer/promoter
   8572..8752    +  LTR            5' LTR (truncated): truncated 5' long terminal repeat (LTR) from HIV-1
   8799..8924    +  misc_feature   HIV-1 Ψ: packaging signal of human immunodeficiency virus type 1
   8908..9271    +  CDS            HIV-1 gag (fragment): gag protein from human immunodeficiency virus 1; gag
   9417..9650    +  misc_feature   RRE: The Rev response element (RRE) of HIV-1 allows for Rev-dependent mRNA export from the nucleus to the cytoplasm.
  10027..10127   +  CDS            Rev (fragment): human immunodeficiency virus 1 (HIV-1) Rev protein; rev; enhances nuclear export of unspliced and incompletely spliced viral mRNAs
>Addgene plasmid #130691 | pLenti-CMV-3xHA-SMCHD1-Exon1-14.47M-48-3xFLAG | addgene full sequence | sequence record 266124 | Addgene NGS Result
TCGACGGTATCGGTTAACTTTTAAAAGAAAAGGGGGGATTGGGGGGTACAGTGCAGGGGAAAGAATAGTA
GACATAATAGCAACAGACATACAAACTAAAGAATTACAAAAACAAATTACAAAATTCAAAATTTTATCGA
TAAGCTTGGGAGTTCCGCGTTACATAACTTACGGTAAATGGCCCGCCTGGCTGACCGCCCAACGACCCCC
GCCCATTGACGTCAATAATGACGTATGTTCCCATAGTAACGCCAATAGGGACTTTCCATTGACGTCAATG
GGTGGAGTATTTACGGTAAACTGCCCACTTGGCAGTACATCAAGTGTATCATATGCCAAGTACGCCCCCT
ATTGACGTCAATGACGGTAAATGGCCCGCCTGGCATTATGCCCAGTACATGACCTTATGGGACTTTCCTA
CTTGGCAGTACATCTACGTATTAGTCATCGCTATTACCATGGTGATGCGGTTTTGGCAGTACATCAATGG
GCGTGGATAGCGGTTTGACTCACGGGGATTTCCAAGTCTCCACCCCATTGACGTCAATGGGAGTTTGTTT
TGGCACCAAAATCAACGGGACTTTCCAAAATGTCGTAACAACTCCGCCCCATTGACGCAAATGGGCGGTA
GGCGTGTACGGTGGGAGGTCTATATAAGCAGAGCTCGTTTAGTGAACCGTCAGATCGCCTGGAGACGCCA
TCCACGCTGTTTTGACCTCCATAGAAGACACCGACTCTAGAGGATCCATGTACCCATACGATGTTCCTGA
CTATGCGGGCTATCCCTATGACGTCCCGGACTATGCAGGCTCCTATCCATATGACGTTCCAGATTACGCT
GCAGCGGCGGACGGCGGCGGGCCTGGTGGGGCCTCTGTGGGGACTGAGGAGGATGGCGGAGGCGTCGGCC
ACAGGACGGTGTACTTGTTTGATCGGCGCGAAAAGGAGTCCGAGCTCGGGGACCGGCCTCTGCAGGTCGG
GGAGCGCTCGGACTACGCGGGATTTCGCGCGTGTGTGTGTCAGACACTTGGCATTTCACCTGAAGAAAAA
TTTGTTATTACAACAACAAGTAGGAAAGAAATTACCTGTGATAATTTTGATGAAACTGTTAAAGATGGAG
TCACCTTATACCTGCTACAGTCGGTCAATCAGTTACTACTGACAGCTACGAAAGAACGAATTGACTTCTT
ACCTCACTATGACACACTGGTTAAAAGTGGCATGTATGAATATTATGCCAGTGAAGGACAAAATCCTTTG
CCATTTGCTCTTGCGGAATTAATTGACAATTCATTGTCTGCTACTTCTCGTAACATTGGGGTTAGAAGAA
TACAGATCAAATTGCTTTTTGATGAAACACAAGGAAAACCTGCTGTTGCAGTGATAGATAATGGAAGAGG
AATGACCTCTAAACAGCTTAACAACTGGGCCGTGTATAGGTTGTCAAAATTCACAAGGCAAGGTGACTTT
GAAAGTGATCATTCAGGATATGTTCGTCCAGTACCAGTGCCACGCAGTTTAAATAGTGATATTTCCTATT
TTGGTGTTGGGGGCAAGCAAGCTGTCTTCTTTGTTGGACAATCAGCCAGAATGATAAGCAAACCTGCAGA
TTCCCAAGATGTTCACGAGCTTGTGCTTTCTAAAGAAGATTTTGAGAAGAAGGAGAAAAATAAAGAGGCA
ATATATAGTGGATATATTAGAAACAGAAAGCCCTCTGATTCTGTTCACATTACAAATGATGATGAAAGAT
TTCTACATCATCTTATCATAGAGGAGAAGGAAAAAGATAGCTTTACTGCTGTGGTTATCACAGGGGTACA
ACCAGAACACATACAGTACTTGAAAAATTATTTCCACCTTTGGACACGACAGTTAGCGCATATTTATCAC
TACTATATTCATGGCCCAAAAGGAAATGAAATACGAACATCAAAAGAAGTTGAACCTTTCAACAATATTG
ATATTGAAATTTCTATGTTTGAAAAAGGGAAGGTACCTAAGATTGTCAACCTAAGGGAAATACAAGACGA
CATGCAGACGTTGTATGTAAACACAGCAGCTGATAGTTTTGAATTCAAAGCTCATGTTGAAGGAGATGGT
GTAGTGGAAGGGATTATCCGTTATCATCCATTCTTATATGATAGAGAAACTTACCCTGATGATCCATGCT
TTCCATCAAAATTAAAAGATGAAGATGATGAAGATGATTGTTTCATACTTGAGAAAGCAGCTAGAGGGAA
AAGGCCTATTTTTGAATGTTTTTGGAATGGACGATTAATACCATATACATCAGTTGAAGACTTTGACTGG
TGTACTCCTCCTAAGAAGAGAGGGCTTGCACCAATTGAATGCTACAATAGGATATCTGGTGCATTATTCA
CTAATGACAAATTCCAGGTCAGCACAAATAAATTGACGTTTATGGATCTTGAGCTAAAATTGAAAGATAA
GAACACCCTTTTTACAAGGATTTTAAATGGACAGGAACAGCGAATGAAAATTGACAGAGAATTTGCTTTG
TGGCTGAAGGACTGTCATGAGAAGTATGATAAACAAATAAAATTTACACTTTTTAAGGGAGTAATTACAC
GTCCTGATCTTCCTTCTAAAAAGCAAGGTCCCTGGGCAACATATGCAGCAATAGAATGGGATGGAAAGAT
ATACAAAGCAGGACAGCTGGTCAAGACAATCAAGACACTTCCCCTCTTTTATGGAAGCATAGTAAGATTT
TTTCTTTATGGCGATCATGATGGAGAAGTATATGCTACAGGAGGAGAGGTTCAAATTGCAATGATGACTC
CCATACGTAAGTGTAATGACTCATTGCGTCATTCACCAAAGGTTGAGACGACAGATTGTCCAGTTCCTCC
TAAAAGAATGAGACGAGAAGCTACAAGACAAAATAGGATTATAACCAAAACAGATGTAGACTACAAAGAC
CATGACGGTGATTATAAAGATCATGACATCGATTACAAGGATGACGATGACAAGTGAGTCGACAATCAAC
CTCTGGATTACAAAATTTGTGAAAGATTGACTGGTATTCTTAACTATGTTGCTCCTTTTACGCTATGTGG
ATACGCTGCTTTAATGCCTTTGTATCATGCTATTGCTTCCCGTATGGCTTTCATTTTCTCCTCCTTGTAT
AAATCCTGGTTGCTGTCTCTTTATGAGGAGTTGTGGCCCGTTGTCAGGCAACGTGGCGTGGTGTGCACTG
TGTTTGCTGACGCAACCCCCACTGGTTGGGGCATTGCCACCACCTGTCAGCTCCTTTCCGGGACTTTCGC
TTTCCCCCTCCCTATTGCCACGGCGGAACTCATCGCCGCCTGCCTTGCCCGCTGCTGGACAGGGGCTCGG
CTGTTGGGCACTGACAATTCCGTGGTGTTGTCGGGGAAGCTGACGTCCTTTCCATGGCTGCTCGCCTGTG
TTGCCACCTGGATTCTGCGCGGGACGTCCTTCTGCTACGTCCCTTCGGCCCTCAATCCAGCGGACCTTCC
TTCCCGCGGCCTGCTGCCGGCTCTGCGGCCTCTTCCGCGTCTTCGCCTTCGCCCTCAGACGAGTCGGATC
TCCCTTTGGGCCGCCTCCCCGCCTGGAATTCTACCGGGTAGGGGAGGCGCTTTTCCCAAGGCAGTCTGGA
GCATGCGCTTTAGCAGCCCCGCTGGGCACTTGGCGCTACACAAGTGGCCTCTGGCCTCGCACACATTCCA
CATCCACCGGTAGGCGCCAACCGGCTCCGTTCTTTGGTGGCCCCTTCGCGCCACCTTCTACTCCTCCCCT
AGTCAGGAAGTTCCCCCCCGCCCCGCAGCTCGCGTCGTGCAGGACGTGACAAATGGAAGTAGCACGTCTC
ACTAGTCTCGTGCAGATGGACAGCACCGCTGAGCAATGGAAGCGGGTAGGCCTTTGGGGCAGCGGCCAAT
AGCAGCTTTGCTCCTTCGCTTTCTGGGCTCAGAGGCTGGGAAGGGGTGGGTCCGGGGGCGGGCTCAGGGG
CGGGCTCAGGGGCGGGGCGGGCGCCCGAAGGTCCTCCGGAGGCCCGGCATTCTGCACGCTTCAAAAGCGC
ACGTCTGCCGCGCTGTTCTCCTCTTCCTCATCTCCGGGCCTTTCGACCTGCAGCCCAAGCTTACCATGAC
CGAGTACAAGCCCACGGTGCGCCTCGCCACCCGCGACGACGTCCCCAGGGCCGTACGCACCCTCGCCGCC
GCGTTCGCCGACTACCCCGCCACGCGCCACACCGTCGATCCGGACCGCCACATCGAGCGGGTCACCGAGC
TGCAAGAACTCTTCCTCACGCGCGTCGGGCTCGACATCGGCAAGGTGTGGGTCGCGGACGACGGCGCCGC
GGTGGCGGTCTGGACCACGCCGGAGAGCGTCGAAGCGGGGGCGGTGTTCGCCGAGATCGGCCCGCGCATG
GCCGAGTTGAGCGGTTCCCGGCTGGCCGCGCAGCAACAGATGGAAGGCCTCCTGGCGCCGCACCGGCCCA
AGGAGCCCGCGTGGTTCCTGGCCACCGTCGGCGTCTCGCCCGACCACCAGGGCAAGGGTCTGGGCAGCGC
CGTCGTGCTCCCCGGAGTGGAGGCGGCCGAGCGCGCCGGGGTGCCCGCCTTCCTGGAGACCTCCGCGCCC
CGCAACCTCCCCTTCTACGAGCGGCTCGGCTTCACCGTCACCGCCGACGTCGAGGTGCCCGAAGGACCGC
GCACCTGGTGCATGACCCGCAAGCCCGGTGCCTGACGCCCGCCCCACGACCCGCAGCGCCCGACCGAAAG
GAGCGCACGACCCCATGCATCTCGAGGGCCCGGTACCTTTAAGACCAATGACTTACAAGGCAGCTGTAGA
TCTTAGCCACTTTTTAAAAGAAAAGGGGGGACTGGAAGGGCTAGCTCACTCCCAACGAAGACAAGATCTG
CTTTTTGCTTGTACTGGGTCTCTCTGGTTAGACCAGATCTGAGCCTGGGAGCTCTCTGGCTAACTAGGGA
ACCCACTGCTTAAGCCTCAATAAAGCTTGCCTTGAGTGCTTCAAGTAGTGTGTGCCCGTCTGTTGTGTGA
CTCTGGTAACTAGAGATCCCTCAGACCCTTTTAGTCAGTGTGGAAAATCTCTAGCAGTAGTAGTTCATGT
CATCTTATTATTCAGTATTTATAACTTGCAAAGAAATGAATATCAGAGAGTGAGAGGAACTTGTTTATTG
CAGCTTATAATGGTTACAAATAAAGCAATAGCATCACAAATTTCACAAATAAAGCATTTTTTTCACTGCA
TTCTAGTTGTGGTTTGTCCAAACTCATCAATGTATCTTATCATGTCTGGCTCTAGCTATCCCGCCCCTAA
CTCCGCCCATCCCGCCCCTAACTCCGCCCAGTTCCGCCCATTCTCCGCCCCATGGCTGACTAATTTTTTT
TATTTATGCAGAGGCCGAGGCCGCCTCGGCCTCTGAGCTATTCCAGAAGTAGTGAGGAGGCTTTTTTGGA
GGCCTAGGGACGTACCCAATTCGCCCTATAGTGAGTCGTATTACGCGCGCTCACTGGCCGTCGTTTTACA
ACGTCGTGACTGGGAAAACCCTGGCGTTACCCAACTTAATCGCCTTGCAGCACATCCCCCTTTCGCCAGC
TGGCGTAATAGCGAAGAGGCCCGCACCGATCGCCCTTCCCAACAGTTGCGCAGCCTGAATGGCGAATGGG
[124 nt withheld, positions 5671-5794]
C
[91 nt withheld, positions 5796-5886]
A
[49 nt withheld, positions 5888-5936]
CCTTTGACGTTGGAGTCCACGTTCTTT
[37 nt withheld, positions 5964-6000]
ACCCTATCTCGGTCTATTCTTTTGATTTATAAGGGATTTTGCCGATTTCGGCCTATTGGTTAAAAAATGA
GCTGATTTAACAAAAATTTAACGCGAATTTTAACAAAATATTAACGCTTACAATTTAGGTGGCACTTTTC
GGGGAAATGTGCGCGGAACCCCTATTTGTTTATTTTTCTAAATACATTCAAATATGTATCCGCTCATGAG
ACAATAACCCTGATAAATGCTTCAATAATATTGAAAAAGGAAGAGTATGAGTATTCAACATTTCCGTGTC
GCCCTTATTCCCTTTTTTGCGGCATTTTGCCTTCCTGTTTTTGCTCACCCAGAAACGCTGGTGAAAGTAA
AAGATGCTGAAGATCAGTTGGGTGCACGAGTGGGTTACATCGAACTGGATCTCAACAGCGGTAAGATCCT
TGAGAGTTTTCGCCCCGAAGAACGTTTTCCAATGATGAGCACTTTTAAAGTTCTGCTATGTGGCGCGGTA
TTATCCCGTATTGACGCCGGGCAAGAGCAACTCGGTCGCCGCATACACTATTCTCAGAATGACTTGGTTG
AGTACTCACCAGTCACAGAAAAGCATCTTACGGATGGCATGACAGTAAGAGAATTATGCAGTGCTGCCAT
AACCATGAGTGATAACACTGCGGCCAACTTACTTCTGACAACGATCGGAGGACCGAAGGAGCTAACCGCT
TTTTTGCACAACATGGGGGATCATGTAACTCGCCTTGATCGTTGGGAACCGGAGCTGAATGAAGCCATAC
CAAACGACGAGCGTGACACCACGATGCCTGTAGCAATGGCAACAACGTTGCGCAAACTATTAACTGGCGA
ACTACTTACTCTAGCTTCCCGGCAACAATTAATAGACTGGATGGAGGCGGATAAAGTTGCAGGACCACTT
CTGCGCTCGGCCCTTCCGGCTGGCTGGTTTATTGCTGATAAATCTGGAGCCGGTGAGCGTGGGTCTCGCG
GTATCATTGCAGCACTGGGGCCAGATGGTAAGCCCTCCCGTATCGTAGTTATCTACACGACGGGGAGTCA
GGCAACTATGGATGAACGAAATAGACAGATCGCTGAGATAGGTGCCTCACTGATTAAGCATTGGTAACTG
TCAGACCAAGTTTACTCATATATACTTTAGATTGATTTAAAACTTCATTTTTAATTTAAAAGGATCTAGG
TGAAGATCCTTTTTGATAATCTCATGACCAAAATCCCTTAACGTGAGTTTTCGTTCCACTGAGCGTCAGA
CCCCGTAGAAAAGATCAAAGGATCTTCTTGAGATCCTTTTTTTCTGCGCGTAATCTGCTGCTTGCAAACA
AAAAAACCACCGCTACCAGCGGTGGTTTGTTTGCCGGATCAAGAGCTACCAACTCTTTTTCCGAAGGTAA
CTGGCTTCAGCAGAGCGCAGATACCAAATACTGTTCTTCTAGTGTAGCCGTAGTTAGGCCACCACTTCAA
GAACTCTGTAGCACCGCCTACATACCTCGCTCTGCTAATCCTGTTACCAGTGGCTGCTGCCAGTGGCGAT
AAGTCGTGTCTTACCGGGTTGGACTCAAGACGATAGTTACCGGATAAGGCGCAGCGGTCGGGCTGAACGG
GGGGTTCGTGCACACAGCCCAGCTTGGAGCGAACGACCTACACCGAACTGAGATACCTACAGCGTGAGCT
ATGAGAAAGCGCCACGCTTCCCGAAGGGAGAAAGGCGGACAGGTATCCGGTAAGCGGCAGGGTCGGAACA
GGAGAGCGCACGAGGGAGCTTCCAGGGGGAAACGCCTGGTATCTTTATAGTCCTGTCGGGTTTCGCCACC
TCTGACTTGAGCGTCGATTTTTGTGATGCTCGTCAGGGGGGCGGAGCCTATGGAAAAACGCCAGCAACGC
GGCCTTTTTACGGTTCCTGGCCTTTTGCTGGCCTTTTGCTCACATGTTCTTTCCTGCGTTATCCCCTGAT
TCTGTGGATAACCGTATTACCGCCTTTGAGTGAGCTGATACCGCTCGCCGCAGCCGAACGACCGAGCGCA
GCGAGTCAGTGAGCGAGGAAGCGGAAGAGCGCCCAATACGCAAACCGCCTCTCCCCGCGCGTTGGCCGAT
TCATTAATGCAGCTGGCACGACAGGTTTCCCGACTGGAAAGCGGGCAGTGAGCGCAACGCAATTAATGTG
AGTTAGCTCACTCATTAGGCACCCCAGGCTTTACACTTTATGCTTCCGGCTCGTATGTTGTGTGGAATTG
TGAGCGGATAACAATTTCACACAGGAAACAGCTATGACCATGATTACGCCAAGCGCGCAATTAACCCTCA
CTAAAGGGAACAAAAGCTGGAGCTGCAAGCTTAATGTAGTCTTATGCAATACTCTTGTAGTCTTGCAACA
TGGTAACGATGAGTTAGCAACATGCCTTACAAGGAGAGAAAAAGCACCGTGCATGCCGATTGGTGGAAGT
AAGGTGGTACGATCGTGCCTTATTAGGAAGGCAACAGACGGGTCTGACATGGATTGGACGAACCACTGAA
TTGCCGCATTGCAGAGATATTGTATTTAAGTGCCTAGCTCGATACATAAACGGGTCTCTCTGGTTAGACC
AGATCTGAGCCTGGGAGCTCTCTGGCTAACTAGGGAACCCACTGCTTAAGCCTCAATAAAGCTTGCCTTG
AGTGCTTCAAGTAGTGTGTGCCCGTCTGTTGTGTGACTCTGGTAACTAGAGATCCCTCAGACCCTTTTAG
TCAGTGTGGAAAATCTCTAGCAGTGGCGCCCGAACAGGGACTTGAAAGCGAAAGGGAAACCAGAGGAGCT
CTCTCGACGCAGGACTCGGCTTGCTGAAGCGCGCACGGCAAGAGGCGAGGGGCGGCGACTGGTGAGTACG
CCAAAAATTTTGACTAGCGGAGGCTAGAAGGAGAGAGATGGGTGCGAGAGCGTCAGTATTAAGCGGGGGA
GAATTAGATCGCGATGGGAAAAAATTCGGTTAAGGCCAGGGGGAAAGAAAAAATATAAATTAAAACATAT
AGTATGGGCAAGCAGGGAGCTAGAACGATTCGCAGTTAATCCTGGCCTGTTAGAAACATCAGAAGGCTGT
AGACAAATACTGGGACAGCTACAACCATCCCTTCAGACAGGATCAGAAGAACTTAGATCATTATATAATA
CAGTAGCAACCCTCTATTGTGTGCATCAAAGGATAGAGATAAAAGACACCAAGGAAGCTTTAGACAAGAT
AGAGGAAGAGCAAAACAAAAGTAAGACCACCGCACAGCAAGCGGCCGCTGATCTTCAGACCTGGAGGAGG
AGATATGAGGGACAATTGGAGAAGTGAATTATATAAATATAAAGTAGTAAAAATTGAACCATTAGGAGTA
GCACCCACCAAGGCAAAGAGAAGAGTGGTGCAGAGAGAAAAAAGAGCAGTGGGAATAGGAGCTTTGTTCC
TTGGGTTCTTGGGAGCAGCAGGAAGCACTATGGGCGCAGCGTCAATGACGCTGACGGTACAGGCCAGACA
ATTATTGTCTGGTATAGTGCAGCAGCAGAACAATTTGCTGAGGGCTATTGAGGCGCAACAGCATCTGTTG
CAACTCACAGTCTGGGGCATCAAGCAGCTCCAGGCAAGAATCCTGGCTGTGGAAAGATACCTAAAGGATC
AACAGCTCCTGGGGATTTGGGGTTGCTCTGGAAAACTCATTTGCACCACTGCTGTGCCTTGGAATGCTAG
TTGGAGTAATAAATCTCTGGAACAGATTTGGAATCACACGACCTGGATGGAGTGGGACAGAGAAATTAAC
AATTACACAAGCTTAATACACTCCTTAATTGAAGAATCGCAAAACCAGCAAGAAAAGAATGAACAAGAAT
TATTGGAATTAGATAAATGGGCAAGTTTGTGGAATTGGTTTAACATAACAAATTGGCTGTGGTATATAAA
ATTATTCATAATGATAGTAGGAGGCTTGGTAGGTTTAAGAATAGTTTTTGCTGTACTTTCTATAGTGAAT
AGAGTTAGGCAGGGATATTCACCATTATCGTTTCAGACCCACCTCCCAACCCCGAGGGGACCCGACAGGC
CCGAAGGAATAGAAGAAGAAGGTGGAGAGAGAGACAGAGACAGATCCATTCGATTAGTGAACGGATC
